Addgene plasmid #107435: pYES2.1-cerMET2
Purpose: Overexpression of MET fusion protein in S. cerevisiae
Depositing lab: Clare O'Connor. Depositing organization: Boston College. Publication: Pathways over Time: Functional Genomics Research in an Introductory Laboratory Course. Reeves TD, Warner DM, Ludlow LH, O'Connor CM. CBE Life Sci Educ. 2018 Spring;17(1). pii: 17/1/ar1. doi: 10.1187/cbe.17-01-0012. PubMed 29326101.
Backbone
  Vector backbone: pYES2.1
  Backbone manufacturer: Invitrogen
  Backbone size w/o insert (bp): 5886
  Vector type: Yeast Expression
  Selectable markers: URA3
Growth in bacteria
  Bacterial resistance: Ampicillin, 100 μg/mL
  Growth temperature: 37°C
  Growth strain: DH5alpha
  Copy number: High Copy
Gene/Insert
  Gene/Insert name: MET2
  Species: S. cerevisiae (budding yeast)
  Insert size (bp): 1458
  Entrez Gene: MET2
  Promoter: GAL1
  Tag / fusion protein: V5-His (C terminal on insert)
  Cloning method: TOPO Cloning
  Sequencing primers: 5′ AATATACCTCTATACTTTAACGTC; 3′ ACCGAGGAGAGGGTTAGGGAT
Terms and licenses: Academic/Nonprofit Terms; Industry Terms: Not Available to Industry
Depositor comments: Contains the coding sequence for L-homoserine-O-acetyltransferase. cerMET2 has A78T and G298E variants compared to the NCBI reference [NP_014122.1]. The plasmid has been used for complementation analyses and should function as described.
How to cite: pYES2.1-cerMET2 was a gift from Clare O'Connor (Addgene plasmid # 107435 ; http://n2t.net/addgene:107435 ; RRID:Addgene_107435)
