[The description below was written by a language model from this plasmid's Addgene catalogue record and pLannotate feature annotations shown in this document.]
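Description:
pYES2.1-cerMET2 is a yeast expression plasmid built on the Invitrogen pYES2.1 TOPO-cloning backbone and designed for galactose-inducible overexpression of the Saccharomyces cerevisiae MET2 protein. It is an E. coli–yeast shuttle vector. In bacteria it replicates at high copy from a ColE1/pUC-type origin and is selected with ampicillin through the AmpR β-lactamase gene. In yeast it is maintained episomally by the 2μ origin, with an adjacent fragment of 2μ plasmid sequence annotated as RAF1, and is selected by uracil prototrophy through URA3 under its own promoter. URA3 is also counterselectable with 5-FOA. An f1 origin is present as well, which allows single-stranded DNA production. The sequenced record is 7,344 nt, consistent with the 5,886 bp backbone plus the 1,458 bp insert.

The payload is the MET2 coding sequence, which encodes L-homoserine-O-acetyltransferase, an enzyme of methionine biosynthesis. It sits downstream of the GAL1 promoter, which is regulated by Gal4, and is followed by the CYC1 transcription terminator. A T7 promoter lies between the GAL1 promoter and the open reading frame. The insert is fused at its C terminus to the vector's V5-His tag; the feature table annotates the V5 epitope but does not list the His segment separately. The tag permits immunodetection and, via the His tag, affinity purification. The depositor notes that this allele carries A78T and G298E differences relative to the NCBI reference protein, and reports that the plasmid has nonetheless been used for complementation analyses and should function as described. It was developed in the context of a functional genomics teaching laboratory course.
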