Features (pLannotate 1.2.2; 15 found; start..end, strand, type, name):
      1..442     +  promoter       GAL1 promoter: S. cerevisiae GAL1; inducible promoter, regulated by Gal4
    474..492     +  promoter       T7 promoter: promoter for bacteriophage T7 RNA polymerase
    515..1972    +  CDS            MET2: MET2_YEAST - Experimental evidence at protein level: Swiss-Prot protein existence level 1. From Saccharomyces cerevisiae (strain ATCC 204508 / S288c) (Baker's yeast).
   2003..2044    +  CDS            V5 tag: epitope tag from simian virus 5
   2092..2339    +  terminator     CYC1 terminator: S. cerevisiae CYC1; transcription terminator for CYC1
   2351..2404    -  CDS            lacI (fragment): lac repressor; lacI; The lac repressor binds to the lac operator to inhibit transcription in E. coli. This inhibition can be relieved by adding lactose or isopropyl-β-D-thiogalactopyranoside (IPTG).
   2587..3175    -  rep_origin     ori: high-copy-number ColE1/pMB1/pBR322/pUC origin of replication
   3346..4206    -  CDS            AmpR: β-lactamase; bla; confers resistance to ampicillin, carbenicillin, and related antibiotics
   4207..4223    -  promoter       AmpR promoter (fragment): bla
   4302..5105    -  CDS            URA3: orotidine-5'-phosphate decarboxylase, required for uracil biosynthesis; S. cerevisiae URA3; yeast auxotrophic marker, counterselectable with 5-fluoroorotic acid (5-FOA)
   5106..5321    -  promoter       URA3 promoter: S. cerevisiae URA3
   5327..5350    -  promoter       tet promoter (fragment): E. coli promoter for tetracycline efflux protein gene
   5388..5768    +  CDS            RAF1 (fragment): RAF_YEAST - Experimental evidence at transcript level: Swiss-Prot protein existence level 2. Antagonizes transcriptional repression of recombinase FLP by REP1-REP2. May play a role in plasmid partitioning. From Saccharomyces cerevisiae (strain ATCC 204508 / S288c) (Baker's yeast).
   5922..6799    -  rep_origin     2μ ori: yeast 2μ plasmid origin of replication
   6895..7323    -  rep_origin     f1 ori (sequence partly withheld): f1 bacteriophage origin of replication; arrow indicates direction of (+) strand synthesis
>Addgene plasmid #107435 | pYES2.1-cerMET2 | addgene full sequence | sequence record 208926 | Addgene NGS Result
CGGATTAGAAGCCGCCGAGCGGGTGACAGCCCTCCGAAGGAAGACTCTCCTCCGTGCGTCCTCGTCTTCA
CCGGTCGCGTTCCTGAAACGCAGATGTGCCTCGCGCCGCACTGCTCCGAACAATAAAGATTCTACAATAC
TAGCTTTTATGGTTATGAAGAGGAAAAATTGGCAGTAACCTGGCCCCACAAACCTTCAAATGAACGAATC
AAATTAACAACCATAGGATGATAATGCGATTAGTTTTTTAGCCTTATTTCTGGGGTAATTAATCAGCGAA
GCGATGATTTTTGATCTATTAACAGATATATAAATGCAAAAACTGCATAACCACTTTAACTAATACTTTC
AACATTTTCGGTTTGTATTACTTCTTATTCAAATGTAATAAAAGTATCAACAAAAAATTGTTAATATACC
TCTATACTTTAACGTCAAGGAGAAAAAACCCCGGATCGGACTACTAGCAGCTGTAATACGACTCACTATA
GGGAATATTAAGCTCGCCCTTGGAATGTCGCATACTTTAAAATCGAAAACGCTCCAAGAGCTGGACATTG
AGGAGATTAAGGAAACTAACCCATTGCTCAAACTAGTTCAAGGGCAGAGGATTGTTCAAGTTCCGGAACT
AGTGCTTGAGTCTGGCGTGGTCATAAATAATTTCCCTATTGCTTATAAGACGTGGGGTACACTGAATGAA
GCTGGTGATAATGTTCTGGTAATTTGTCATGCCTTGACTGGGTCCACAGATGTTGCTGACTGGTGGGGCC
CTCTTCTGGGTAACGACTTAGCATTCGACCCATCAAGGTTTTTTATCATATGTTTAAACTCTATGGGCTC
TCCATATGGGTCTTTTTCGCCATTAACGATAAATGAGGAGACGGGCGTTAGATATGGACCCGAATTCCCA
TTATGTACTGTGCGCGATGACGTTAGAGCTCACAGAATTGTTCTGGATTCTCTGGGAGTAAAGTCAATAG
CCTGTGTTATTGGTGGCTCTATGGGGGGGATGCTGAGTTTGGAATGGGCTGCCATGTATGGTAAGGAATA
TGTGAAGAATATGGTTGCTCTGGCGACATCAGCAAGACATTCTGCCTGGTGCATATCGTGGTCTGAGGCT
CAAAGACAATCGATTTACTCAGATCCCAACTACTTGGACGGGTACTATCCGGTAGAGGAGCAACCTGTGG
CCGGACTATCGGCTGCACGTATGTCTGCATTGTTGACGTACAGGACAAGAAACAGTTTCGAGAACAAATT
CTCCAGAAGATCTCCTTCAATAGCACAACAACAAAAAGCTCAAAGGGAGGAGACACGCAAACCATCTACT
GTCAGCGAACACTCCCTACAAATCCACAATGATGGGTATAAAACAAAAGCCAGCACTGCCATCGCTGGCA
TTTCTGAGCAAAAAGGTCAAAGCGTGGTGTCCACCGCATCTTCTTCGGATTCATTGAATTCTTCAACATC
GATGACTTCGGTAAGTTCTGTAACGGGTGAAGTGAAGGACATAAAGCCTGCGCAGACGTATTTTTCTGCA
CAAAGTTACTTGAGGTACCAGGGCACAAAGTTCATCAATAGGTTCGACGCCAATTGTTACATTGCCATCA
CACGTAAACTGGATACGCACGATTTGGCAAGAGACAGAGTAGATGACATCACTGAGGTCCTTTCTACCAT
CCAACAACCATCCCTGATCATCGGTATCCAATCTGATGGACTGTTCACATATTCAGAACAAGAATTTTTG
GCTGAGCACATACCGAAGTCGCAATTAGAAAAAATTGAATCTCCCGAAGGCCACGATGCCTTCCTATTGG
AGTTTAAGCTGATAAACAAACTGATAGTACAATTTTTAAAAACCAACTGCAAGGCCATTACCGATGCCGC
TCCAAGAGCTTGGGGAGGTGACGTTGGTAACGATGAAACGAAGACGTCTGTCTTTGGTGAGGCCGAAGAA
GTTACCAACTGGAAGGGCGAGCTTCGAGGTCACCCATTCGAAGGTAAGCCTATCCCTAACCCTCTCCTCG
GTCTCGATTCTACGCGTACCGGTCATCATCACCATCACCATTGAGTTTCTAGAGGGCCGCATCATGTAAT
TAGTTATGTCACGCTTACATTCACGCCCTCCCCCCACATCCGCTCTAACCGAAAAGGAAGGAGTTAGACA
ACCTGAAGTCTAGGTCCCTATTTATTTTTTTATAGTTATGTTAGTATTAAGAACGTTATTTATATTTCAA
ATTTTTCTTTTTTTTCTGTACAGACGCGTGTACGCATGTAACATTATACTGAAAACCTTGCTTGAGAAGG
TTTTGGGACGCTCGAAGGCTTTAATTTGCAAGCTGCGGCCCTGCATTAATGAATCGGCCAACGCGCGGGG
AGAGGCGGTTTGCGTATTGGGCGCTCTTCCGCTTCCTCGCTCACTGACTCGCTGCGCTCGGTCGTTCGGC
TGCGGCGAGCGGTATCAGCTCACTCAAAGGCGGTAATACGGTTATCCACAGAATCAGGGGATAACGCAGG
AAAGAACATGTGAGCAAAAGGCCAGCAAAAGGCCAGGAACCGTAAAAAGGCCGCGTTGCTGGCGTTTTTC
CATAGGCTCCGCCCCCCTGACGAGCATCACAAAAATCGACGCTCAAGTCAGAGGTGGCGAAACCCGACAG
GACTATAAAGATACCAGGCGTTTCCCCCTGGAAGCTCCCTCGTGCGCTCTCCTGTTCCGACCCTGCCGCT
TACCGGATACCTGTCCGCCTTTCTCCCTTCGGGAAGCGTGGCGCTTTCTCATAGCTCACGCTGTAGGTAT
CTCAGTTCGGTGTAGGTCGTTCGCTCCAAGCTGGGCTGTGTGCACGAACCCCCCGTTCAGCCCGACCGCT
GCGCCTTATCCGGTAACTATCGTCTTGAGTCCAACCCGGTAAGACACGACTTATCGCCACTGGCAGCAGC
CACTGGTAACAGGATTAGCAGAGCGAGGTATGTAGGCGGTGCTACAGAGTTCTTGAAGTGGTGGCCTAAC
TACGGCTACACTAGAAGAACAGTATTTGGTATCTGCGCTCTGCTGAAGCCAGTTACCTTCGGAAAAAGAG
TTGGTAGCTCTTGATCCGGCAAACAAACCACCGCTGGTAGCGGTGGTTTTTTTGTTTGCAAGCAGCAGAT
TACGCGCAGAAAAAAAGGATCTCAAGAAGATCCTTTGATCTTTTCTACGGGGTCTGACGCTCAGTGGAAC
GAAAACTCACGTTAAGGGATTTTGGTCATGAGATTATCAAAAAGGATCTTCACCTAGATCCTTTTAAATT
AAAAATGAAGTTTTAAATCAATCTAAAGTATATATGAGTAAACTTGGTCTGACAGTTACCAATGCTTAAT
CAGTGAGGCACCTATCTCAGCGATCTGTCTATTTCGTTCATCCATAGTTGCCTGACTCCCCGTCGTGTAG
ATAACTACGATACGGGAGGGCTTACCATCTGGCCCCAGTGCTGCAATGATACCGCGAGACCCACGCTCAC
CGGCTCCAGATTTATCAGCAATAAACCAGCCAGCCGGAAGGGCCGAGCGCAGAAGTGGTCCTGCAACTTT
ATCCGCCTCCATCCAGTCTATTAATTGTTGCCGGGAAGCTAGAGTAAGTAGTTCGCCAGTTAATAGTTTG
CGCAACGTTGTTGCCATTGCTACAGGCATCGTGGTGTCACGCTCGTCGTTTGGTATGGCTTCATTCAGCT
CCGGTTCCCAACGATCAAGGCGAGTTACATGATCCCCCATGTTGTGCAAAAAAGCGGTTAGCTCCTTCGG
TCCTCCGATCGTTGTCAGAAGTAAGTTGGCCGCAGTGTTATCACTCATGGTTATGGCAGCACTGCATAAT
TCTCTTACTGTCATGCCATCCGTAAGATGCTTTTCTGTGACTGGTGAGTACTCAACCAAGTCATTCTGAG
AATAGTGTATGCGGCGACCGAGTTGCTCTTGCCCGGCGTCAATACGGGATAATACCGCGCCACATAGCAG
AACTTTAAAAGTGCTCATCATTGGAAAACGTTCTTCGGGGCGAAAACTCTCAAGGATCTTACCGCTGTTG
AGATCCAGTTCGATGTAACCCACTCGTGCACCCAACTGATCTTCAGCATCTTTTACTTTCACCAGCGTTT
CTGGGTGAGCAAAAACAGGAAGGCAAAATGCCGCAAAAAAGGGAATAAGGGCGACACGGAAATGTTGAAT
ACTCATACTCTTCCTTTTTCAATGGGTAATAACTGATATAATTAAATTGAAGCTCTAATTTGTGAGTTTA
GTATACATGCATTTACTTATAATACAGTTTTTTAGTTTTGCTGGCCGCATCTTCTCAAATATGCTTCCCA
GCCTGCTTTTCTGTAACGTTCACCCTCTACCTTAGCATCCCTTCCCTTTGCAAATAGTCCTCTTCCAACA
ATAATAATGTCAGATCCTGTAGAGACCACATCATCCACGGTTCTATACTGTTGACCCAATGCGTCTCCCT
TGTCATCTAAACCCACACCGGGTGTCATAATCAACCAATCGTAACCTTCATCTCTTCCACCCATGTCTCT
TTGAGCAATAAAGCCGATAACAAAATCTTTGTCGCTCTTCGCAATGTCAACAGTACCCTTAGTATATTCT
CCAGTAGATAGGGAGCCCTTGCATGACAATTCTGCTAACATCAAAAGGCCTCTAGGTTCCTTTGTTACTT
CTTCTGCCGCCTGCTTCAAACCGCTAACAATACCTGGGCCCACCACACCGTGTGCATTCGTAATGTCTGC
CCATTCTGCTATTCTGTATACACCCGCAGAGTACTGCAATTTGACTGTATTACCAATGTCAGCAAATTTT
CTGTCTTCGAAGAGTAAAAAATTGTACTTGGCGGATAATGCCTTTAGCGGCTTAACTGTGCCCTCCATGG
AAAAATCAGTCAAGATATCCACATGTGTTTTTAGTAAACAAATTTTGGGACCTAATGCTTCAACTAACTC
CAGTAATTCCTTGGTGGTACGAACATCCAATGAAGCACACAAGTTTGTTTGCTTTTCGTGCATGATATTA
AATAGCTTGGCAGCAACAGGACTAGGATGAGTAGCAGCACGTTCCTTATATGTAGCTTTCGACATGATTT
ATCTTCGTTTCCTGCAGGTTTTTGTTCTGTGCAGTTGGGTTAAGAATACTGGGCAATTTCATGTTTCTTC
AACACTACATATGCGTATATATACCAATCTAAGTCTGTGCTCCTTCCTTCGTTCTTCCTTCTGTTCGGAG
ATTACCGAATCAAAAAAATTTCAAGGAAACCGAAATCAAAAAAAAGAATAAAAAAAAAATGATGAATTGA
AAAGCTAGCTTATCGATGATAAGCTGTCAAACATGAGAATTAATTCCACGGACTATAGACTATACCTAGT
ATACTCCGTCTACTGTACGATACACTTCCGCTCAGGTCCTTGTCCTTTAACGAGGCCTTACCACTCTTTT
GTTACTCTATTGATCCAGCTCAGCAAAGGCAGTGTGATCTAAGATTCTATCTTCGCGATGTAGTAAAACT
AGCTAGACCGAGAAAGAGACTAGAAATGCAAAAGGCACTTCTACAATGGCTGCCATCATTATTATCCGAT
GTGACGCTGCAGCTTCTCAATGATATTCGAATACGCTTTGAGGAGATACAGCCTAATATCCGACAAACTG
TTTTACAGATTTACGATCGTACTTGTTACCCATCATTGAATTTTGAACATCCGAACCTGGGAGTTTTCCC
TGAAACAGATAGTATATTTGAACCTGTATAATAATATATAGTCTAGCGCTTTACGGAAGACAATGTATGT
ATTTCGGTTCCTGGAGAAACTATTGCATCTATTGCATAGGTAATCTTGCACGTCGCATCCCCGGTTCATT
TTCTGCGTTTCCATCTTGCACTTCAATAGCATATCTTTGTTAACGAAGCATCTGTGCTTCATTTTGTAGA
ACAAAAATGCAACGCGAGAGCGCTAATTTTTCAAACAAAGAATCTGAGCTGCATTTTTACAGAACAGAAA
TGCAACGCGAAAGCGCTATTTTACCAACGAAGAATCTGTGCTTCATTTTTGTAAAACAAAAATGCAACGC
GAGAGCGCTAATTTTTCAAACAAAGAATCTGAGCTGCATTTTTACAGAACAGAAATGCAACGCGAGAGCG
CTATTTTACCAACAAAGAATCTATACTTCTTTTTTGTTCTACAAAAATGCATCCCGAGAGCGCTATTTTT
CTAACAAAGCATCTTAGATTACTTTTTTTCTCCTTTGTGCGCTCTATAATGCAGTCTCTTGATAACTTTT
TGCACTGTAGGTCCGTTAAGGTTAGAAGAAGGCTACTTTGGTGTCTATTTTCTCTTCCATAAAAAAAGCC
TGACTCCACTTCCCGCGTTTACTGATTACTAGCGAAGCTGCGGGTGCATTTTTTCAAGATAAAGGCATCC
CCGATTATATTCTATACCGATGTGGATTGCGCATACTTTGTGAACAGAAAGTGATAGCGTTGATGATTCT
TCATTGGTCAGAAAATTATGAACGGTTTCTTCTATTTTGTCTCTATATACTACGTATAGGAAATGTTTAC
ATTTTCGTATTGTTTTCGATTCACTCTATGAATAGTTCTTACTACAATTTTTTTGTCTAAAGAGTAATAC
TAGAGATAAACATAAAAAATGTAGAGGTCGAGTTTAGATGCAAGTTCAAGGAGCGAAAGGTGGATGGGTA
GGTTATATAGGGATATAGCACAGAGATATATAGCAAAGAGATACTTTTGAGCAATGTTTGTGGAAGCGGT
ATTCGCAATGGGAAGCTCC
[37 nt withheld, positions 6810-6846]
AGATTGTATAAGCAAATATTTAAATTGTAAGCGTTAATATTTTGTTAAAATTCGCGTTAAATTTTTGTTA
AATCAGCTCATTTTTTAACCAATAGGCCGAAATCGGCAAAATCCCTTATAAATCAAAAGAATAGACCGAG
ATAGGGT
[37 nt withheld, positions 6994-7030]
AAAGAACGTGGACTCCAACGTCAAAGG
[49 nt withheld, positions 7058-7106]
T
[91 nt withheld, positions 7108-7198]
G
[124 nt withheld, positions 7200-7323]
GGGGATCGATCCACTAGTCCA
