>Addgene plasmid #107435 | pYES2.1-cerMET2 | depositor partial sequence | sequence record 202654 | Coding sequence for S. cerevisiae MET2 gene (without the stop codon)
ATGTCGCATACTTTAAAATCGAAAACGCTCCAAGAGCTGGACATTGAGGAGATTAAGGAAACTAACCCAT
TGCTCAAACTAGTTCAAGGGCAGAGGATTGTTCAAGTTCCGGAACTAGTCTTGAGTCTGGCGTGGTCATA
AATAATTTCCCTATTGCTTATAAGACGTGGGGTACACTGAATGAAGCTGGTGATAATGTTCTGGTAATTT
GTCATGCCTTGACTGGGTCCGCAGATGTTGCTGACTGGTGGGGCCCTCTTCTGGGTAACGACTTAGCATT
CGACCCATCAAGGTTTTTTATCATATGTTTAAACTCTATGGGCTCTCCATATGGGTCTTTTTCGCCATTA
ACGATAAATGAGGAGACGGGCGTTAGATATGGACCCGAATTCCCATTATGTACTGTGCGCGATGACGTTA
GAGCTCACAGAATTGTTCTGGATTCTCTGGGAGTAAAGTCAATAGCCTGTGTTATTGGTGGCTCTATGGG
GGGGATGCTGAGTTTGGAATGGGCTGCCATGTATGGTAAGGAATATGTGAAGAATATGGTTGCTCTGGCG
ACATCAGCAAGACATTCTGCCTGGTGCATATCGTGGTCTGAGGCTCAAAGACAATCGATTTACTCAGATC
CCAACTACTTGGACGGGTACTATCCGGTAGAGGAGCAACCTGTGGCCGGACTATCGGCTGCACGTATGTC
TGCATTGTTGACGTACAGGACAAGAAACAGTTTCGAGAACAAATTCTCCAGAAGATCTCCTTCAATAGCA
CAACAACAAAAAGCTCAAAGGGAGGAGACACGCAAACCATCTACTGTCAGCGAACACTCCCTACAAATCC
ACAATGATGGGTATAAAACAAAAGCCAGCACTGCCATCGCTGGCATTTCTGGGCAAAAAGGTCAAAGCGT
GGTGTCCACCGCATCTTCTTCGGATTCATTGAATTCTTCAACATCGATGACTTCGGTAAGTTCTGTAACG
GGTGAAGTGAAGGACATAAAGCCTGCGCAGACGTATTTTTCTGCACAAAGTTACTTGAGGTACCAGGGCA
CAAAGTTCATCAATAGGTTCGACGCCAATTGTTACATTGCCATCACACGTAAACTGGATACGCACGATTT
GGCAAGAGACAGAGTAGATGACATCACTGAGGTCCTTTCTACCATCCAACAACCATCCCTGATCATCGGT
ATCCAATCTGATGGACTGTTCACATATTCAGAACAAGAATTTTTGGCTGAGCACATACCGAAGTCGCAAT
TAGAAAAAATTGAATCTCCCGAAGGCCACGATGCCTTCCTATTGGAGTTTAAGCTGATAAACAAACTGAT
AGTACAATTTTTAAAAACCAACTGCAAGGCCATTACCGATGCCGCTCCAAGAGCTTGGGGAGGTGACGTT
GGTAACGATGAAACGAAGACGTCTGTCTTTGGTGAGGCCGAAGAAGTTACCAACTGG
